Addgene plasmid #162908: C232-E34: attB2r-iRFP670-attB3
Purpose: Gateway attB2r/attB3 entry clone for construction of C-terminal iRFP670 fusion proteins
Depositing lab: Dominic Esposito. Depositing organization: National Cancer Institute (NCI). Publication: Combinatorial assembly of clone libraries using site-specific recombination. Wall VE, Garvey LA, Mehalko JL, Procter LV, Esposito D. Methods Mol Biol. 2014;1116:193-208. doi: 10.1007/978-1-62703-764-8_14. PubMed 24395366.
Backbone
  Vector backbone: pDonr234
  Vector type: Synthetic Biology
Growth in bacteria
  Bacterial resistance: Spectinomycin, 50 μg/mL
  Growth temperature: 37°C
  Growth strain: DH5alpha
  Copy number: High Copy
Gene/Insert
  Gene/Insert name: far-red iRFP670 fluorescent protein (alt name: iRFP670)
  Species: Synthetic
  Cloning method: Gateway Cloning
Terms and licenses: Academic/Nonprofit Terms; Industry Terms: Not Available to Industry
How to cite: C232-E34: attB2r-iRFP670-attB3 was a gift from Dominic Esposito (Addgene plasmid # 162908 ; http://n2t.net/addgene:162908 ; RRID:Addgene_162908)
