[The description below was written by a language model from this plasmid's Addgene catalogue record and pLannotate feature annotations shown in this document.]
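Description:
C232-E34: attB2r-iRFP670-attB3 is a Gateway entry clone built on the pDonr234 donor backbone, intended as a modular part for multi-fragment (MultiSite-style) recombinational assembly rather than as an expression vector in its own right. It is a small plasmid of about 3.75 kb that replicates at high copy in E. coli from a ColE1/pUC-type origin and is selected with spectinomycin through the aadA (SmR) aminoglycoside adenylyltransferase gene. Short annotated fragments of a class 1 integron Pc promoter and a gentamicin resistance gene lie just upstream of aadA and appear to be remnants of the cassette from which the marker was derived. The rrnB T1 and T2 terminators, typical of Gateway donor backbones, insulate the cloning region from read-through transcription. Small lacZα, lacI and MCS fragments are backbone leftovers with no evident function.

The payload is the coding sequence for iRFP670, a synthetic far-red/near-infrared fluorescent protein engineered from a Rhodopseudomonas palustris bacteriophytochrome, which needs biliverdin as a cofactor to fluoresce. The insert was introduced as an attB2r/attB3-flanked fragment. In the resulting entry clone, the automated annotation labels the flanking recombination sites as an attR2-type site on one side and an attB3 core overlapping an attL-type fragment on the other, consistent with the hybrid sites formed after a BP reaction. No promoter driving iRFP670 is annotated, as expected for an entry clone. In a subsequent LR reaction, this module is combined with an upstream entry clone carrying a gene of interest and a compatible destination vector, placing iRFP670 downstream to create C-terminal iRFP670 fusion proteins in combinatorial clone libraries.
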