Features (pLannotate 1.2.2; 13 found; start..end, strand, type, name):
     18..54      -  CDS            lacZα (fragment): LacZα fragment of β-galactosidase; lacZ fragment
    152..275     -  protein_bind   attR2: mutant version of attR; recombination site for the Gateway® LR reaction LR Clonase™
    281..1210    +  CDS            iRFP670: iRFP670 is a basic (constitutively fluorescent) near ir fluorescent protein published in 2013, derived from Rhodopseudomonas palustris CGA009. It has low acid sensitivity. It requires the cofactor biliverdin for fluorescence.
   1215..1235    -  protein_bind   attB3: mutant version of attB; core recombination site for the Gateway® BP reaction BP Clonase™
   1226..1311    -  protein_bind   attL1 (fragment): mutant version of attL; recombination site for the Gateway® LR reaction LR Clonase™
   1345..1367    +  misc_feature   MCS (fragment): pUC18/19 multiple cloning site
   1459..1482    +  promoter       Pc promoter (fragment): intI1 (promoter lies within the coding sequence); class 1 integron promoter
   1658..1714    +  CDS            GmR (fragment): gentamycin acetyltransferase; aacC1; confers resistance to gentamycin
   1721..2512    +  CDS            SmR: aminoglycoside adenylyltransferase (Murphy, 1985); aadA; confers resistance to spectinomycin and streptomycin
   2605..3193    +  rep_origin     ori: high-copy-number ColE1/pMB1/pBR322/pUC origin of replication
   3376..3468    +  CDS            lacI (fragment): lac repressor; lacI; The lac repressor binds to the lac operator to inhibit transcription in E. coli. This inhibition can be relieved by adding lactose or isopropyl-β-D-thiogalactopyranoside (IPTG).
   3523..3550    -  terminator     rrnB T2 terminator: transcription terminator T2 from the E. coli rrnB gene
   3682..3725    +  terminator     rrnB T1 terminator: Escherichia coli rrnB; transcription terminator T1 from the E. coli rrnB gene
>Addgene plasmid #162908 | C232-E34: attB2r-iRFP670-attB3 | addgene full sequence | sequence record 330924 | Addgene NGS Result
TTAACGCTAGCATGGATGTTTTCCCAGTCACGACGTTGTAAAACGACGGCCAGTCTTAAAATTCGAGCTC
GGTCCGATATCCTTAAGCTCGGGCCCTGCAGCTCTAGAGCTCGAATTCTACAGGTCACTAATACCATCTA
AGTAGTTGGTTCATAGTGACTGCATATGTTGTGTTTTACAGTATTATGTAGTCTGTTTTTTATGCAAAAT
CTAATTTAATATATTGATATTTATATCATTTTACGTTTCTCGTTCAACTTTCTTGTACAAAGTGGGCGGC
GCCAGGAAGGTCGACCTGACCAGCTGCGATAGAGAGCCCATCCATATCCCGGGATCCATTCAGCCGTGCG
GATGCCTCCTGGCCTGTGACGCTCAGGCAGTGCGGATCACCCGCATTACTGAGAATGCCGGAGCCTTCTT
CGGACGCGAGACTCCCAGAGTGGGCGAACTCCTTGCCGACTACTTTGGCGAAACGGAAGCCCATGCGCTG
CGGAACGCGTTGGCGCAGTCGTCCGACCCAAAGAGGCCTGCCCTGATCTTCGGATGGCGCGACGGTCTTA
CCGGGCGCACCTTCGATATTTCCCTGCACCGGCACGACGGAACCTCAATCATCGAGTTCGAACCAGCTGC
TGCGGAACAGGCCGATAACCCGCTGCGGCTGACTCGGCAAATCATTGCCCGCACCAAGGAGCTTAAATCC
CTGGAGGAGATGGCGGCCAGAGTCCCTAGATACCTCCAGGCCATGCTCGGGTATCACCGCGTGATGCTGT
ACCGGTTCGCGGACGACGGTTCAGGGATGGTCATTGGAGAAGCCAAGAGGAGCGACCTGGAATCCTTCCT
GGGTCAGCACTTTCCCGCCTCGTTGGTGCCGCAACAAGCCAGGCTCCTGTACCTGAAGAACGCCATCCGA
GTGGTGTCAGACAGCCGCGGCATCAGCTCCCGGATCGTGCCTGAACATGATGCCAGCGGAGCTGCCTTGG
ATCTCTCTTTCGCCCACCTGAGATCCATCTCCCCCTGTCACCTGGAGTTTCTGCGGAACATGGGCGTGTC
GGCATCCATGTCGCTGTCCATCATCATTGACGGCACACTCTGGGGCCTGATTATCTGCCACCACTACGAA
CCTCGGGCAGTGCCGATGGCCCAGAGAGTGGCCGCTGAGATGTTCGCAGACTTCCTGTCCCTGCACTTCA
CCGCGGCCCATCACCAGCGCTAATCAACTTTATTATACAAAGTTGGCATTATAAAAAAGCATTGCTTATC
AATTTGTTGCAACGAACAGGTCACTATCAGTCAAAATAAAATCATTATTTGGAGCTCCATGGTAGCGTTA
ACGCGGCCGCGATATCGGTACCCGGGGATCCTCTAGACCAGCCAGGACAGAAATGCCTCGACTTCGCTGC
TACCCAAGGTTGCCGGGTGACGCACACCGTGGAAACGGATGAAGGCACGAACCCAGTGGACATAAGCCTG
TTCGGTTCGTAAGCTGTAATGCAAGTAGCGTATGCGCTCACGCAACTGGTCCAGAACCTTGACCGAACGC
AGCGGTGGTAACGGCGCAGTGGCGGTTTTCATGGCTTGTTATGACTGTTTTTTTGGGGTACAGTCTATGC
CTCGGGCATCCAAGCAGCAAGCGCGTTACGCCGTGGGTCGATGTTTGATGTTATGGAGCAGCAACGATGT
TACGCAGCAGGGCAGTCGCCCTAAAACAAAGTTAAACATTATGAGGGAAGCGGTGATCGCCGAAGTATCG
ACTCAACTATCAGAGGTAGTTGGCGTCATCGAGCGCCATCTCGAACCGACGTTGCTGGCCGTACATTTGT
ACGGCTCCGCAGTGGATGGCGGCCTGAAGCCACACAGTGATATTGATTTGCTGGTTACGGTGACCGTAAG
GCTTGATGAAACAACGCGGCGAGCTTTGATCAACGACCTTTTGGAAACTTCGGCTTCCCCTGGAGAGAGC
GAGATTCTCCGCGCTGTAGAAGTCACCATTGTTGTGCACGACGACATCATTCCGTGGCGTTATCCAGCTA
AGCGCGAACTGCAATTTGGAGAATGGCAGCGCAATGACATTCTTGCAGGTATCTTCGAGCCAGCCACGAT
CGACATTGATCTGGCTATCTTGCTGACAAAAGCAAGAGAACATAGCGTTGCCTTGGTAGGTCCAGCGGCG
GAGGAACTCTTTGATCCGGTTCCTGAACAGGATCTATTTGAGGCGCTAAATGAAACCTTAACGCTATGGA
ACTCGCCGCCCGACTGGGCTGGCGATGAGCGAAATGTAGTGCTTACGTTGTCCCGCATTTGGTACAGCGC
AGTAACCGGCAAAATCGCGCCGAAGGATGTCGCTGCCGACTGGGCAATGGAGCGCCTGCCGGCCCAGTAT
CAGCCCGTCATACTTGAAGCTAGACAGGCTTATCTTGGACAAGAAGAAGATCGCTTGGCCTCGCGCGCAG
ATCAGTTGGAAGAATTTGTCCACTACGTGAAAGGCGAGATCACCAAGGTAGTCGGCAAATAACCCTCGAG
CCACCCATGACCAAAATCCCTTAACGTGAGTTACGCGTCGTTCCACTGAGCGTCAGACCCCGTAGAAAAG
ATCAAAGGATCTTCTTGAGATCCTTTTTTTCTGCGCGTAATCTGCTGCTTGCAAACAAAAAAACCACCGC
TACCAGCGGTGGTTTGTTTGCCGGATCAAGAGCTACCAACTCTTTTTCCGAAGGTAACTGGCTTCAGCAG
AGCGCAGATACCAAATACTGTTCTTCTAGTGTAGCCGTAGTTAGGCCACCACTTCAAGAACTCTGTAGCA
CCGCCTACATACCTCGCTCTGCTAATCCTGTTACCAGTGGCTGCTGCCAGTGGCGATAAGTCGTGTCTTA
CCGGGTTGGACTCAAGACGATAGTTACCGGATAAGGCGCAGCGGTCGGGCTGAACGGGGGGTTCGTGCAC
ACAGCCCAGCTTGGAGCGAACGACCTACACCGAACTGAGATACCTACAGCGTGAGCTATGAGAAAGCGCC
ACGCTTCCCGAAGGGAGAAAGGCGGACAGGTATCCGGTAAGCGGCAGGGTCGGAACAGGAGAGCGCACGA
GGGAGCTTCCAGGGGGAAACGCCTGGTATCTTTATAGTCCTGTCGGGTTTCGCCACCTCTGACTTGAGCG
TCGATTTTTGTGATGCTCGTCAGGGGGGCGGAGCCTATGGAAAAACGCCAGCAACGCGGCCTTTTTACGG
TTCCTGGCCTTTTGCTGGCCTTTTGCTCACATGTTCTTTCCTGCGTTATCCCCTGATTCTGTGGATAACC
GTATTACCGCCTTTGAGTGAGCTGATACCGCTCGCCGCAGCCGAACGACCGAGCGCAGCGAGTCAGTGAG
CGAGGAAGCGGAAGAGCGCCCAATACGCAAACCGCCTCTCCCCGCGCGTTGGCCGATTCATTAATGCAGC
TGGCACGACAGGTTTCCCGACTGGAAAGCGGGCAGTGAGCGCAACGCAATTAATACGCGTACCGCTAGCC
AGGAAGAGTTTGTAGAAACGCAAAAAGGCCATCCGTCAGGATGGCCTTCTGCTTAGTTTGATGCCTGGCA
GTTTATGGCGGGCGTCCTGCCCGCCACCCTCCGGGCCGTTGCTTCACAACGTTCAAATCCGCTCCCGGCG
GATTTGTCCTACTCAGGAGAGCGTTCACCGACAAACAACAGATAAAACGAAAGGCCCAGTCTTCCGACTG
AGCCTTTCGTTTTATTTGATGCCTGGCAGTTCCCTACTCTCGCG
